Addgene plasmid #215279: pX552-EF1a-DIO-mCherry_Dicer gRNA
Purpose: Expresses Dicer gRNA in a Cre dependent mcherry vector
Depositing lab: Bryan Copits. Depositing organization: Washington University in Saint Louis. Publication: Cell-Specific Single Viral Vector CRISPR/Cas9 Editing and Genetically Encoded Tool Delivery in the Central and Peripheral Nervous Systems. Moffa JC, Bland IN, Tooley JR, Kalyanaraman V, Heitmeier M, Creed MC, Copits BA. eNeuro. 2024 Jul 5;11(7):ENEURO.0438-23.2024. doi: 10.1523/ENEURO.0438-23.2024. Print 2024 Jul. PubMed 38871457.
Backbone
  Vector backbone: pX552
  Total vector size (bp): 6096
  Vector type: Mammalian Expression, AAV
Growth in bacteria
  Bacterial resistance: Ampicillin, 100 μg/mL
  Growth temperature: 37°C
  Growth strain: NEB Stable
  Copy number: High Copy
Gene/Insert
  Gene/Insert name: Dicer control gRNA
  Promoter: U6
  Cloning method: Restriction Enzyme; 5′ cloning site SapI (destroyed during cloning); 3′ cloning site SapI (destroyed during cloning)
  Sequencing primers: 5′ CAAGGCTGTTAGAGAGATAATTGGA; 3′ GATGCTTGGATCAAAATAGGAAG
Terms and licenses: Academic/Nonprofit Terms; Industry Terms: Not Available to Industry
Depositor comments: Please visit https://doi.org/10.1101/2023.10.10.561249 for bioRxiv preprint.
How to cite: pX552-EF1a-DIO-mCherry_Dicer gRNA was a gift from Bryan Copits (Addgene plasmid # 215279 ; http://n2t.net/addgene:215279 ; RRID:Addgene_215279)
