[The description below was written by a language model from this plasmid's Addgene catalogue record and pLannotate feature annotations shown in this document.]
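Description:
pX552-EF1a-DIO-mCherry_Dicer gRNA is a 6,096 bp AAV transfer plasmid built on the pX552 backbone, designed to deliver a CRISPR guide RNA together with a Cre-dependent red fluorescent reporter to mammalian cells. It is propagated in bacteria as a high-copy plasmid through a ColE1/pUC-type origin with ampicillin selection (AmpR under its own bla promoter), and it also carries an f1 phage origin. AAV2 inverted terminal repeats flank the payload so that it can be packaged into recombinant AAV. One ITR is annotated in full, while the other is detected only as short fragments, which may reflect the difficulty of sequencing or annotating these structured repeats.

The payload consists of two independent expression units. A human U6 RNA polymerase III promoter drives a guide RNA fused to the Streptococcus pyogenes Cas9 scaffold. The spacer, described as a Dicer control gRNA, was inserted between SapI sites that were destroyed during cloning. The record does not state the target species or the precise target site, and no Cas9 is encoded, so the nuclease must be supplied separately. Downstream, the EF-1α promoter sits ahead of a double-floxed inverted open reading frame (DIO) cassette: mCherry lies in the antisense orientation between opposing pairs of lox2272 and loxP sites, followed by the hGH polyadenylation signal. Cre recombinase inverts and then locks the cassette in the sense orientation, so mCherry is produced only in Cre-expressing cells, whereas U6-driven gRNA transcription is not itself gated by Cre. The construct belongs to a toolkit for cell-type-specific viral CRISPR/Cas9 editing in the central and peripheral nervous systems, with mCherry marking transduced Cre-positive cells.
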