Features (pLannotate 1.2.2; 24 found; start..end, strand, type, name):
      1..241     +  promoter       U6 promoter: RNA polymerase III promoter for human U6 snRNA
    271..346     +  misc_RNA       gRNA scaffold: guide RNA scaffold for the Streptococcus pyogenes CRISPR/Cas9 system
    389..455     +  CDS            small t antigen (fragment): SV40 (simian virus 40) small t antigen
    462..1640    +  promoter       EF-1α promoter: strong constitutive promoter for human elongation factor EF-1α
   1647..1664    +  misc_feature   MCS (fragment): pUC18/19 multiple cloning site
   1671..1704    +  protein_bind   lox2272: Cre-mediated recombination occurs in the 8-bp core sequence (GGATACTT). lox2272 sites are compatible with each other, but incompatible with loxP or loxN sites (Lee and Saito, 1988). Cre recombinase
   1705..1754    -  intron         β-globin intron (fragment): internally truncated intron from human β-globin
   1755..1788    +  protein_bind   loxP: Cre-mediated recombination occurs in the 8-bp core sequence (GCATACAT). Cre recombinase
   1803..2510    -  CDS            mCherry: mCherry is a basic (constitutively fluorescent) red fluorescent protein published in 2004, derived from Discosoma sp.. It is reported to be a very rapidly-maturing monomer with low acid sensitivity.
   2532..2565    -  protein_bind   lox2272: Cre-mediated recombination occurs in the 8-bp core sequence (GGATACTT). lox2272 sites are compatible with each other, but incompatible with loxP or loxN sites (Lee and Saito, 1988). Cre recombinase
   2566..2615    -  intron         β-globin intron (fragment): internally truncated intron from human β-globin
   2616..2649    -  protein_bind   loxP: Cre-mediated recombination occurs in the 8-bp core sequence (GCATACAT). Cre recombinase
   2650..2677    +  misc_feature   MCS (fragment): pBluescript multiple cloning site
   2699..3175    +  polyA_signal   hGH poly(A) signal: human growth hormone polyadenylation signal
   3215..3355    +  repeat_region  AAV2 ITR: inverted terminal repeat of adeno-associated virus serotype 2 inverted
   3360..3411    -  misc_feature   bom (fragment): basis of mobility region from pBR322
   3430..3885    +  rep_origin     f1 ori (sequence partly withheld): f1 bacteriophage origin of replication; arrow indicates direction of (+) strand synthesis
   3886..3935    -  misc_feature   bom (fragment): basis of mobility region from pBR322
   4037..4072    -  CDS            rop (fragment): Rop protein, which maintains plasmids at low copy number; rop
   4167..4271    +  promoter       AmpR promoter: bla
   4272..5132    +  CDS            AmpR: β-lactamase; bla; confers resistance to ampicillin, carbenicillin, and related antibiotics
   5303..5891    +  rep_origin     ori: high-copy-number ColE1/pMB1/pBR322/pUC origin of replication
   5964..5991    +  repeat_region  AAV2 ITR (fragment): inverted terminal repeat of adeno-associated virus serotype 2 inverted
   6020..6047    +  repeat_region  AAV2 ITR (fragment): inverted terminal repeat of adeno-associated virus serotype 2 inverted
>Addgene plasmid #215279 | pX552-EF1a-DIO-mCherry_Dicer gRNA | addgene full sequence | sequence record 422890 | Addgene NGS Result
GAGGGCCTATTTCCCATGATTCCTTCATATTTGCATATACGATACAAGGCTGTTAGAGAGATAATTGGAA
TTAATTTGACTGTAAACACAAAGATATTAGTACAAAATACGTGACGTAGAAAGTAATAATTTCTTGGGTA
GTTTGCAGTTTTAAAATTATGTTTTAAAATGGACTATCATATGCTTACCGTAACTTGAAAGTATTTCGAT
TTCTTGGCTTTATATATCTTGTGGAAAGGACGAAACACCGGACCCATTGGTGAGGAAGCAGTTTTAGAGC
TAGAAATAGCAAGTTAAAATAAGGCTAGTCCGTTATCAACTTGAAAAAGTGGCACCGAGTCGGTGCTTTT
TTTCTAGACTGCAGAGGGCCATCGATAGCTTTGCAAAGATGGATAAAGTTTTAAACAGAGAGGAATCTTT
GCAGCTAATGGACCTTCTAGGTCTTGAAAGGAGTGGGAATTGGCTCCGGTGCCCGTCAGTGGGCAGAGCG
CACATCGCCCACAGTCCCCGAGAAGTTGGGGGGAGGGGTCGGCAATTGAACCGGTGCCTAGAGAAGGTGG
CGCGGGGTAAACTGGGAAAGTGATGTCGTGTACTGGCTCCGCCTTTTTCCCGAGGGTGGGGGAGAACCGT
ATATAAGTGCAGTAGTCGCCGTGAACGTTCTTTTTCGCAACGGGTTTGCCGCCAGAACACAGGTAAGTGC
CGTGTGTGGTTCCCGCGGGCCTGGCCTCTTTACGGGTTATGGCCCTTGCGTGCCTTGAATTACTTCCACC
TGGCTGCAGTACGTGATTCTTGATCCCGAGCTTCGGGTTGGAAGTGGGTGGGAGAGTTCGAGGCCTTGCG
CTTAAGGAGCCCCTTCGCCTCGTGCTTGAGTTGAGGCCTGGCCTGGGCGCTGGGGCCGCCGCGTGCGAAT
CTGGTGGCACCTTCGCGCCTGTCTCGCTGCTTTCGATAAGTCTCTAGCCATTTAAAATTTTTGATGACCT
GCTGCGACGCTTTTTTTCTGGCAAGATAGTCTTGTAAATGCGGGCCAAGATCTGCACACTGGTATTTCGG
TTTTTGGGGCCGCGGGCGGCGACGGGGCCCGTGCGTCCCAGCGCACATGTTCGGCGAGGCGGGGCCTGCG
AGCGCGGCCACCGAGAATCGGACGGGGGTAGTCTCAAGCTGGCCGGCCTGCTCTGGTGCCTGGCCTCGCG
CCGCCGTGTATCGCCCCGCCCTGGGCGGCAAGGCTGGCCCGGTCGGCACCAGTTGCGTGAGCGGAAAGAT
GGCCGCTTCCCGGCCCTGCTGCAGGGAGCTCAAAATGGAGGACGCGGCGCTCGGGAGAGCGGGCGGGTGA
GTCACCCACACAAAGGAAAAGGGCCTTTCCGTCCTCAGCCGTCGCTTCATGTGACTCCACGGAGTACCGG
GCGCCGTCCAGGCACCTCGATTAGTTCTCGAGCTTTTGGAGTACGTCGTCTTTAGGTTGGGGGGAGGGGT
TTTATGCGATGGAGTTTCCCCACACTGAGTGGGTGGAGACTGAAGTTAGGCCAGCTTGGCACTTGATGTA
ATTCTCCTTGGAATTTGCCCTTTTTGAGTTTGGATCTTGGTTCATTCTCAAGCCTCAGACAGTGGTTCAA
AGTTTTTTTCTTCCATTTCAGGTGTCGTGAGGAATTGGATCCTCTAGAGTCGACTCCGGAATAACTTCGT
ATAGGATACTTTATACGAAGTTATGCAGAATGGTAGCTGGATTGTAGCTGCTATTAGCAATATGAAACCT
CTTAATAACTTCGTATAGCATACATTATACGAAGTTATGGCGCGCCTTATTACTTGTACAGCTCGTCCAT
GCCGCCGGTGGAGTGGCGGCCCTCGGCGCGTTCGTACTGTTCCACGATGGTGTAGTCCTCGTTGTGGGAG
GTGATGTCCAACTTGATGTTGACGTTGTAGGCGCCGGGCAGCTGCACGGGCTTCTTGGCCTTGTAGGTGG
TCTTGACCTCAGCGTCGTAGTGGCCGCCGTCCTTCAGCTTCAGCCTCTGCTTGATCTCGCCCTTCAGGGC
GCCGTCCTCGGGGTACATCCGCTCGGAGGAGGCCTCCCAGCCCATGGTCTTCTTCTGCATTACGGGGCCG
TCGGAGGGGAAGTTGGTGCCGCGCAGCTTCACCTTGTAGATGAACTCGCCGTCCTGCAGGGAGGAGTCCT
GGGTCACGGTCACCACGCCGCCGTCCTCGAAGTTCATCACGCGCTCCCACTTGAAGCCCTCGGGGAAGGA
CAGCTTCAAGTAGTCGGGGATGTCGGCGGGGTGCTTCACGTAGGCCTTGGAGCCGTACATGAACTGAGGG
GACAGGATGTCCCAGGCGAAGGGCAGGGGGCCACCCTTGGTCACCTTCAGCTTGGCGGTCTGGGTGCCCT
CGTAGGGGCGGCCCTCGCCCTCGCCCTCGATCTCGAACTCGTGGCCGTTCACGGAGCCCTCCATGTGCAC
CTTGAAGCGCATGAACTCCTTGATGATGGCCATGTTATCCTCCTCGCCCTTGCTCACCATTGGCCCGGGG
CTAGCGCTAGCATAACTTCGTATAAAGTATCCTATACGAAGTTATTTGCCTTAACCCAGAAATTATCACT
GTTATTCTTTAGAATGGTGCAAAGAATAACTTCGTATAATGTATGCTATACGAAGTTATGAATTCGATAT
CAAGCTTATCGATACCGAGCGCTGCTCGAGAGATCTACGGGTGGCATCCCTGTGACCCCTCCCCAGTGCC
TCTCCTGGCCCTGGAAGTTGCCACTCCAGTGCCCACCAGCCTTGTCCTAATAAAATTAAGTTGCATCATT
TTGTCTGACTAGGTGTCCTTCTATAATATTATGGGGTGGAGGGGGGTGGTATGGAGCAAGGGGCAAGTTG
GGAAGACAACCTGTAGGGCCTGCGGGGTCTATTGGGAACCAAGCTGGAGTGCAGTGGCACAATCTTGGCT
CACTGCAATCTCCGCCTCCTGGGTTCAAGCGATTCTCCTGCCTCAGCCTCCCGAGTTGTTGGGATTCCAG
GCATGCATGACCAGGCTCAGCTAATTTTTGTTTTTTTGGTAGAGACGGGGTTTCACCATATTGGCCAGGC
TGGTCTCCAACTCCTAATCTCAGGTGATCTACCCACCTTGGCCTCCCAAATTGCTGGGATTACAGGCGTG
AACCACTGCTCCCTTCCCTGTCCTTCTGATTTTGTAGGTAACCACGTGCGGACCGAGCGGCCGCAGGAAC
CCCTAGTGATGGAGTTGGCCACTCCCTCTCTGCGCGCTCGCTCGCTCACTGAGGCCGGGCGACCAAAGGT
CGCCCGACGCCCGGGCTTTGCCCGGGCGGCCTCAGTGAGCGAGCGAGCGCGCAGCTGCCTGCAGGGGCGC
CTGATGCGGTATTTTCTCCTTACGCATCTGTGCGGTATTTCACACCGCATA
[95 nt withheld, positions 3412-3506]
T
[46 nt withheld, positions 3508-3553]
C
[141 nt withheld, positions 3555-3695]
CCTTTGACGTTGGAGTCCACGTTCTTT
[37 nt withheld, positions 3723-3759]
ACTCTATCTCGGGCTATTCTTTTGATTTATAAGGGATTTTGCCGATTTCGGTCTATTGGTTAAAAAATGA
GCTGATTTAACAAAAATTTAACGCGAATTTTAACAAAATATTAACGTTTACAATTTTATGGTGCACTCTC
AGTACAATCTGCTCTGATGCCGCATAGTTAAGCCAGCCCCGACACCCGCCAACACCCGCTGACGCGCCCT
GACGGGCTTGTCTGCTCCCGGCATCCGCTTACAGACAAGCTGTGACCGTCTCCGGGAGCTGCATGTGTCA
GAGGTTTTCACCGTCATCACCGAAACGCGCGAGACGAAAGGGCCTCGTGATACGCCTATTTTTATAGGTT
AATGTCATGATAATAATGGTTTCTTAGACGTCAGGTGGCACTTTTCGGGGAAATGTGCGCGGAACCCCTA
TTTGTTTATTTTTCTAAATACATTCAAATATGTATCCGCTCATGAGACAATAACCCTGATAAATGCTTCA
ATAATATTGAAAAAGGAAGAGTATGAGTATTCAACATTTCCGTGTCGCCCTTATTCCCTTTTTTGCGGCA
TTTTGCCTTCCTGTTTTTGCTCACCCAGAAACGCTGGTGAAAGTAAAAGATGCTGAAGATCAGTTGGGTG
CACGAGTGGGTTACATCGAACTGGATCTCAACAGCGGTAAGATCCTTGAGAGTTTTCGCCCCGAAGAACG
TTTTCCAATGATGAGCACTTTTAAAGTTCTGCTATGTGGCGCGGTATTATCCCGTATTGACGCCGGGCAA
GAGCAACTCGGTCGCCGCATACACTATTCTCAGAATGACTTGGTTGAGTACTCACCAGTCACAGAAAAGC
ATCTTACGGATGGCATGACAGTAAGAGAATTATGCAGTGCTGCCATAACCATGAGTGATAACACTGCGGC
CAACTTACTTCTGACAACGATCGGAGGACCGAAGGAGCTAACCGCTTTTTTGCACAACATGGGGGATCAT
GTAACTCGCCTTGATCGTTGGGAACCGGAGCTGAATGAAGCCATACCAAACGACGAGCGTGACACCACGA
TGCCTGTAGCAATGGCAACAACGTTGCGCAAACTATTAACTGGCGAACTACTTACTCTAGCTTCCCGGCA
ACAATTAATAGACTGGATGGAGGCGGATAAAGTTGCAGGACCACTTCTGCGCTCGGCCCTTCCGGCTGGC
TGGTTTATTGCTGATAAATCTGGAGCCGGTGAGCGTGGGTCTCGCGGTATCATTGCAGCACTGGGGCCAG
ATGGTAAGCCCTCCCGTATCGTAGTTATCTACACGACGGGGAGTCAGGCAACTATGGATGAACGAAATAG
ACAGATCGCTGAGATAGGTGCCTCACTGATTAAGCATTGGTAACTGTCAGACCAAGTTTACTCATATATA
CTTTAGATTGATTTAAAACTTCATTTTTAATTTAAAAGGATCTAGGTGAAGATCCTTTTTGATAATCTCA
TGACCAAAATCCCTTAACGTGAGTTTTCGTTCCACTGAGCGTCAGACCCCGTAGAAAAGATCAAAGGATC
TTCTTGAGATCCTTTTTTTCTGCGCGTAATCTGCTGCTTGCAAACAAAAAAACCACCGCTACCAGCGGTG
GTTTGTTTGCCGGATCAAGAGCTACCAACTCTTTTTCCGAAGGTAACTGGCTTCAGCAGAGCGCAGATAC
CAAATACTGTTCTTCTAGTGTAGCCGTAGTTAGGCCACCACTTCAAGAACTCTGTAGCACCGCCTACATA
CCTCGCTCTGCTAATCCTGTTACCAGTGGCTGCTGCCAGTGGCGATAAGTCGTGTCTTACCGGGTTGGAC
TCAAGACGATAGTTACCGGATAAGGCGCAGCGGTCGGGCTGAACGGGGGGTTCGTGCACACAGCCCAGCT
TGGAGCGAACGACCTACACCGAACTGAGATACCTACAGCGTGAGCTATGAGAAAGCGCCACGCTTCCCGA
AGGGAGAAAGGCGGACAGGTATCCGGTAAGCGGCAGGGTCGGAACAGGAGAGCGCACGAGGGAGCTTCCA
GGGGGAAACGCCTGGTATCTTTATAGTCCTGTCGGGTTTCGCCACCTCTGACTTGAGCGTCGATTTTTGT
GATGCTCGTCAGGGGGGCGGAGCCTATGGAAAAACGCCAGCAACGCGGCCTTTTTACGGTTCCTGGCCTT
TTGCTGGCCTTTTGCTCACATGTCCTGCAGGCAGCTGCGCGCTCGCTCGCTCACTGAGGCCGCCCGGGCG
TCGGGCGACCTTTGGTCGCCCGGCCTCAGTGAGCGAGCGAGCGCGCAGAGAGGGAGTGGCCAACTCCATC
ACTAGGGGTTCCTGCGGCCGCACGCGT
